>Addgene plasmid #147244 | pAc5.1B-lambdaN-HA-CePAN3_245-632_P | depositor full sequence | sequence record 289691 | Full Sequence
CTTCAAGGAATTAATTCTATATTCTAAAAACACAAATGATACTTCTAAAAAAAATCATGAATGGCATCAA
CTCTGAATCAAATCTTTGCAGATGCACCTACTTCTCATTTCCACTGTCACATCATTTTTCCAGATCTCGC
TGCCTGTTATGTGGCCCACAAACCAAGACACGTTTTATGGCCATTAAAGCTGGCTGATCGTCGCCAAACA
CCAAATACATATCAATATGTACATTCGAGAAAGAAGCGATCAAAGAAGCGTCTTCGGGCGAGTAGGAGAA
TGCGGAGGAGAAGGAGAACGAGCTGATCTAGTATCTCTCCACAATCCAATGCCAACTGACCAACTGGCCA
TATTCGGAGCAATTTGAAGCCAATTTCCATCGCCTGGCGATCGCTCCATTCTTGGCTATATGTTTTTCAC
CGTTCCCGGGGCCATTTTCAAAGACTCGTCGGTAAGATAAGATTGTGTCACTCGCTGTCTCTCTTCATTT
GTCGAAGAATGCTGAGGAATTTCGCGATGACGTCGGCGAGTATTTTGAAGAATGAGAATAATTTGTATTT
ATACGAAAATCAGTTAGTGGAATTTTCTACAAAAACATGTTATCTATAGATAATTTTGTTGCAAAATATG
TTGACTATGACAAAGATTGTATGTATATACCTTTAATGTATTCTCATTTTCTTATGTATTTATAATGGCA
ATGATGATACTGATGATATTTTAAGATGATGCCAGACCACAGGCTGATTTCTGCGTCTTTTGCCGAACGC
AGTGCATGTGCGGTTGTTGTTTTTTGGAATAGTTTCAATTTTCGGACTGTCCGCTTTGATTTCAGTTTCT
TGGCTTATTCAAAAAGCAAAGTAAAGCCAAAAAAGCGAGATGGCAATACCAAATGCGGCAAAACGGTAGT
GGAAGGAAAGGGGTGCGGGGCAGCGGAAGGAAGGGTGGGGCGGGGCGTGGCGGGGTCTGTGGCTGGGCGC
GACGTCACCGACGTTGGAGCCACTCCTTTGACCATGTGTGCGTGTGTGTATTATTCGTGTCTCGCCACTC
GCCGGTTGTTTTTTTCTTTTTATCTCGCTCTCTCTAGCGCCATCTCGTACGCATGCTCAACGCACCGCAT
GTTGCCGTGTCCTTTATGCGTCATTTTGGCTCGAAATAGGCAATTATTTAAACAAAGATTAGTCAACGAA
AACGCTAAAATAAATAAGTCTACAATATGGTTACTTATTGCCATGTGTGTGCAGCCAACGATAGCAACAA
AAGCAACAACACAGTGGCTTTCCCTCTTTCACTTTTTGTTTGCAAGCGCGTGCGAGCAAGACGGCACGAC
CGGCAAACGCAATTACGCTGACAAAGAGCAGACGAAGTTTTGGCCGAAAAACATCAAGGCGCCTGATACG
AATGCATTTGCAATAACAATTGCGATATTTAATATTGTTTATGAAGCTGTTTGACTTCAAAACACACAAA
AAAAAAAATAAAACAAATTATTTGAAAGAGAATTAGGAATCGGACAGCTTATCGTTACGGGCTAACAGCA
CACCGAGACGAAATAGCTTACCTGACGTCACAGCCTCTGGAAGAACTGCCGCCAAGCAGAGAGAGAGAGA
AAAAGAGGGAGAGCAGCTTAGACCGCATGTGCTTGTGTGTGAGGCGTCTCTCTCTTCGTCTCCTGTTTGC
GCAAACGCATAGACTGCACTGAGAAAATCGATTACCTATTTTTTATGAATGAATATTTGCACTATTACTA
TTCAAAACTATTAAGATAGCAATCACATTCAATAGCCAAATACTATACCACCTGAGCGATGCAACGAAAT
GATCAATTTGAGCAAAAATGCTGCATATTTAGGACGGCATCATTATAGAAATGCTTCTTGCTGTGTACTT
TTCTCTCGTCTGGCAGCTGTTTCGCCGTTATTGTTAAAACCGGCTTAAGTTAGGTGTGTTTTCTACGACT
AGTGATGCCCCTACTAGAAGATGTGTGTTGCACAAATGTCCCTGAATAACCAATTTGAAGTGCAGATAGC
AGTAAACGTAAGCTAATATGAATATTATTTAACTGTAATGTTTTAATATCGCTGGACATTACTAATAAAC
CCACTATAAACACATGTACATATGTATGTTTTGGCATACAATGAGTAGTTGGGGAAAAAATGTGTAAAAG
CACCGTGACCATCACAGCATAAAGATAACCAGCTGAAGTATCGAATATGAGTAACCCCCAAATTGAATCA
CATGCCGCAACTGATAGGACCCATGGAAGTACACTCTTCATGGCGATATACAAGACACACACAAGCACGA
ACACCCAGTTGCGGAGGAAATTCTCCGTAAATGAAAACCCAATCGGCGAACAATTCATACCCATATATGG
TAAAAGTTTTGAACGCGACTTGAGAGCGGAGAGCATTGCGGCTGATAAGGTTTTAGCGCTAAGCGGGCTT
TATAAAACGGGCTGCGGGACCAGTTTTCATATCACTACCGTTTGAGTTCTTGTGCTGTGTGGATACTCCT
CCCGACACAAAGCCGCTCCATCAGCCAGCAGTCGTCTAATCCAGAGACCCCGGATCGGGGTACCAACATG
GACGCACAAACACGACGACGTGAGCGTCGCGCTGAGAAACAAGCTCAATGGAAAGCTGCAAACGGTGGAT
CTCCTCCACATATGGCTTACCCATACGATGTTCCAGATTACGCTCCTCCAAGCTTGAATTCTGCAGATAT
CCAGCACAGTGGCGGCCGCTTGGAAATTGCAGGAATACAATCTCAAACGACGTATAAAGCATTCTCGTGT
CGCGATGGAAATTATTATTGTCTGAGAAGAATACATGGAAATCGAATTCAACATCCTGGAAAACAAACTC
ATCTCGTAGAACAGTGGAAGAAATTAGTACATGGAAATGTGGTTCCTCTTCGTGAAGTTCTTATTAATTG
TCGGGCATTTGATGATTCTTCTCTAATATTCGCTTACGACTATTATCCACTCGCTGGAACCCTCATGGAG
AAACATTTTGATACCAAGAGCGGCACATTCTTCGATCCTAACAATGGTTTCCATATATCATCACCAATGA
ATGTTTCCATGCCAATTTCTGGAACTGGCGCTCACGAAACACTAATTTGGAGTTATATAATTCAAATCGC
TGCCGCATTGCGCGCAATTCACTCGAGTGGACTCGCGTGTCGAACACTTGATTTGAATAAAATCATAACT
TACGGAAATAAGATAATGATCTCATTTTGTGGTATTCAAGATGTACTGGATCCCGATCCAACAACCATCC
AACAGCAACAAAATGAGGATCTTAATATGTTTGGAAATTTAATTGTGGCATTGGCAACTGGGCGCGCAAA
TGGATGGAGGAAGGATCTTTATCAACAATTGAAAAAGTTTATTGAGGATACTTATTCAATGGATTTGCGA
AACGTTATTGGTTTTCTACACAACAATAGTACTCGAAAGACAATAAATGAAATAATGCCAATGATTGGAG
GCCGTTTTTTCACTGTTATGGAAAATATGCAGGCAAAAACGGATGTTCTGGAAGCAGAATTGAGCAGAGA
AATGGAAAATGGACGGCTCTTCCGGCTTGTTGCAAAAATGAATACTGTTCTTGAAAGAGTAGAACACGGA
ACAGATGATGCATGGTCAGAGACTGGAGATCGCTTTATGCTGAAATTGTTCAGAGATTACGTATTCCATC
AAGTTACGGACCAAGGAAAAGCTTGGTTAGATATGGCACATATTGTACAGTGCCTCAATAAATTGGATTG
TGGATCGCAGGAAAAAATCGAAATGGTTTCACGAAGCGGGGATACGCAGATTATTATTGATTATGCTACA
CTGAAAAGATGTCTGGACAAGTCATTCCGCGATTTGCTGGGCACGAATATGATGTTGCACCGCTAATCTA
GAGGGCCCGCGGTTCGAAGGTAAGCCTATCCCTAACCCTCTCCTCGGTCTCGATTCTACGCGTACCGGTC
ATCATCACCATCACCATTGAGTTTAAACCCGCTGATCAGCCTCGACTGTGCCTTCTAAGGCCTGAGCTCG
CTGATCAGCCTCGATCGAGGATCCAGACATGATAAGATACATTGATGAGTTTGGACAAACCACAACTAGA
ATGCAGTGAAAAAAATGCTTTATTTGTGAAATTTGTGATGCTATTGCTTTATTTGTAACCATTATAAGCT
GCAATAAACAAGTTAACAACAACAATTGCATTCATTTTATGTTTCAGGTTCAGGGGGAGGTGTGGGAGGT
TTTTTAAAGCAAGTAAAACCTCTACAAATGTGGTATGGCTGATTATGATCAGTCGACCGATGCCCTTGAG
AGCCTTCAACCCAGTCAGCTCCTTCCGGTGGGCGCGGGGCATGACTATCGTCGCCGCACTTATGACTGTC
TTCTTTATCATGCAACTCGTAGGACAGGTGCCGGCAGCGCTCTGGGTCATTTTCGGCGAGGACCGCTTTC
GCTGGAGCGCGACGATGATCGGCCTGTCGCTTGCGGTATTCGGAATCTTGCACGCCCTCGCTCAAGCCTT
CGTCACTGGTCCCGCCACCAAACGTTTCGGCGAGAAGCAGGCCATTATCGCCGGCATGGCGGCCGACGCG
CTGGGCTACGTCTTGCTGGCGTTCGCGACGCGAGGCTGGATGGCCTTCCCCATTATGATTCTTCTCGCTT
CCGGCGGCATCGGGATGCCCGCGTTGCAGGCCATGCTGTCCAGGCAGGTAGATGACGACCATCAGGGACA
GCTTCAAGGATCGCTCGCGGCTCTTACCAGCCAGCAAAAGGCCAGGAACCGTAAAAAGGCCGCGTTGCTG
GCGTTTTTCCATAGGCTCCGCCCCCCTGACGAGCATCACAAAAATCGACGCTCAAGTCAGAGGTGGCGAA
ACCCGACAGGACTATAAAGATACCAGGCGTTTCCCCCTGGAAGCTCCCTCGTGCGCTCTCCTGTTCCGAC
CCTGCCGCTTACCGGATACCTGTCCGCCTTTCTCCCTTCGGGAAGCGTGGCGCTTTCTCAATGCTCACGC
TGTAGGTATCTCAGTTCGGTGTAGGTCGTTCGCTCCAAGCTGGGCTGTGTGCACGAACCCCCCGTTCAGC
CCGACCGCTGCGCCTTATCCGGTAACTATCGTCTTGAGTCCAACCCGGTAAGACACGACTTATCGCCACT
GGCAGCAGCCACTGGTAACAGGATTAGCAGAGCGAGGTATGTAGGCGGTGCTACAGAGTTCTTGAAGTGG
TGGCCTAACTACGGCTACACTAGAAGGACAGTATTTGGTATCTGCGCTCTGCTGAAGCCAGTTACCTTCG
GAAAAAGAGTTGGTAGCTCTTGATCCGGCAAACAAACCACCGCTGGTAGCGGTGGTTTTTTTGTTTGCAA
GCAGCAGATTACGCGCAGAAAAAAAGGATCTCAAGAAGATCCTTTGATCTTTTCTACGGGGTCTGACGCT
CAGTGGAACGAAAACTCACGTTAAGGGATTTTGGTCATGAGATTATCAAAAAGGATCTTCACCTAGATCC
TTTTAAATTAAAAATGAAGTTTTAAATCAATCTAAAGTATATATGAGTAAACTTGGTCTGACAGTTACCA
ATGCTTAATCAGTGAGGCACCTATCTCAGCGATCTGTCTATTTCGTTCATCCATAGTTGCCTGACTCCCC
GTCGTGTAGATAACTACGATACGGGAGGGCTTACCATCTGGCCCCAGTGCTGCAATGATACCGCGAGACC
CACGCTCACCGGCTCCAGATTTATCAGCAATAAACCAGCCAGCCGGAAGGGCCGAGCGCAGAAGTGGTCC
TGCAACTTTATCCGCCTCCATCCAGTCTATTAATTGTTGCCGGGAAGCTAGAGTAAGTAGTTCGCCAGTT
AATAGTTTGCGCAACGTTGTTGCCATTGCTGCAGGCATCGTGGTGTCACGCTCGTCGTTTGGTATGGCTT
CATTCAGCTCCGGTTCCCAACGATCAAGGCGAGTTACATGATCCCCCATGTTGTGCAAAAAAGCGGTTAG
CTCCTTCGGTCCTCCGATCGTTGTCAGAAGTAAGTTGGCCGCAGTGTTATCACTCATGGTTATGGCAGCA
CTGCATAATTCTCTTACTGTCATGCCATCCGTAAGATGCTTTTCTGTGACTGGTGAGTACTCAACCAAGT
CATTCTGAGAATAGTGTATGCGGCGACCGAGTTGCTCTTGCCCGGCGTCAACACGGGATAATACCGCGCC
ACATAGCAGAACTTTAAAAGTGCTCATCATTGGAAAACGTTCTTCGGGGCGAAAACTCTCAAGGATCTTA
CCGCTGTTGAGATCCAGTTCGATGTAACCCACTCGTGCACCCAACTGATCTTCAGCATCTTTTACTTTCA
CCAGCGTTTCTGGGTGAGCAAAAACAGGAAGGCAAAATGCCGCAAAAAAGGGAATAAGGGCGACACGGAA
ATGTTGAATACTCATACTCTTCCTTTTTCAATATTATTGAAGCATTTATCAGGGTTATTGTCTCATGAGC
GGATACATATTTGAATGTATTTAGAAAAATAAACAAATAGGGGTTCCGCGCACATTTCCCCGAAAAGTGC
CACCTGACGTCTAAGAAACCATTATTATCATGACATTAACCTATAAAAATAGGCGTATCACGAGGCCCTT
TCGT
Features (pLannotate 1.2.2; 11 found; start..end, strand, type, name):
     56..2568    +  promoter       Ac5 promoter: Drosophila melanogaster actin 5C promoter
   2588..2653    +  CDS            N (fragment): REGN_LAMBD - Experimental evidence at protein level: Swiss-Prot protein existence level 1. Plays a role as a transcriptional antitermination factor that allows the virus to initiate its lytic phase. Activates expression of the delayed viral early genes by modifying host RNA polymerase (RNAP) into a form that is resistant to termination signals. This antitermination function requires the host NusA protein which serves to stabilize the interaction between antitermination protein N and host RNA polymerase. From Escherichia phage lambda (Bacteriophage lambda).
   2678..2704    +  CDS            3xHA (fragment): three tandem HA epitope tags
   2750..3913    +  CDS            panl-3 (fragment): PAN3_CAEEL - Also known as PAN3 From Caenorhabditis elegans.
   3939..3980    +  CDS            V5 tag: epitope tag from simian virus 5
   4080..4214    -  polyA_signal   SV40 poly(A) signal: SV40 polyadenylation signal
   4237..4321    -  CDS            large T antigen (fragment): large T antigen from SV40 (simian virus 40)
   4322..4792    +  CDS            TcR (fragment): tetracycline efflux protein; tet; confers resistance to tetracycline
   4836..5424    -  rep_origin     ori: high-copy-number ColE1/pMB1/pBR322/pUC origin of replication
   5595..6455    -  CDS            AmpR: β-lactamase; bla; confers resistance to ampicillin, carbenicillin, and related antibiotics
   6456..6560    -  promoter       AmpR promoter: bla
