[The description below was written by a language model from this plasmid's Addgene catalogue record and pLannotate feature annotations shown in this document.]
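Description:
pAc5.1B-lambdaN-HA-CePAN3_245-632_P is a 6,654 nt insect-cell expression plasmid. The catalogue lists the backbone as unknown, although the name and the annotated parts point to a pAc5.1-type vector. Expression is driven by the Drosophila melanogaster actin 5C (Ac5) promoter, a strong constitutive promoter used in Drosophila cell lines, and an SV40 polyadenylation signal lies downstream of the coding region. In bacteria the plasmid is maintained through a ColE1/pUC-type origin and selected with ampicillin via the bla gene and its own promoter. The catalogue describes it as low copy, whereas the feature annotation labels the origin as a high-copy type. Short fragments annotated as a tetracycline resistance gene and SV40 large T antigen appear to be non-functional backbone remnants. No selectable marker for insect cells is annotated.

The open reading frame begins with a short fragment of the bacteriophage lambda N protein, followed by an HA epitope and then residues 245–632 of Caenorhabditis elegans PAN3 (panl-3), a subunit of the PAN2-PAN3 deadenylase complex. The depositor notes one non-silent change, R349H, relative to the NCBI reference sequence. A vector-derived V5 tag is annotated just after the insert, but the record does not say whether it is translated in frame with the fusion.

The lambda N peptide binds BoxB RNA hairpins, so fusions of this kind are typically used in tethering assays, in which the protein is recruited to a BoxB-containing reporter mRNA to test its effect on translation or mRNA stability. The HA tag allows detection or immunoprecipitation. The record itself states only insect expression of this PAN3 fragment. The associated publication concerns interactions of the C. elegans GW182 protein AIN-1 with PAB-1 and the deadenylase complexes.
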