Addgene plasmid #147244: pAc5.1B-lambdaN-HA-CePAN3_245-632_P
Purpose: Insect Expression of CePAN3_245-632
Depositing lab: Elisa Izaurralde. Depositing organization: Max Planck Institute for Developmental Biology. Publication: The Caenorhabditis elegans GW182 protein AIN-1 interacts with PAB-1 and subunits of the PAN2-PAN3 and CCR4-NOT deadenylase complexes. Kuzuoglu-Ozturk D, Huntzinger E, Schmidt S, Izaurralde E. Nucleic Acids Res. 2012 Jul;40(12):5651-65. doi: 10.1093/nar/gks218. Epub 2012 Mar 7. PubMed 22402495.
Backbone
  Vector backbone: Unknown
  Vector type: Insect Expression
Growth in bacteria
  Bacterial resistance: Ampicillin, 100 μg/mL
  Growth temperature: 37°C
  Growth strain: DH5alpha
  Copy number: Low Copy
Gene/Insert
  Gene/Insert name: CePAN3_245-632
  Species: C. elegans (nematode)
  Mutation: one non silent mutation R349H compared to the sequence given by NCBI: NM_066776.4
  Cloning method: Unknown
Terms and licenses: Academic/Nonprofit Terms; Industry Terms: Not Available to Industry
Depositor comments: Plasmids from this collection were made available to the research community and donated after the lab closed. Please note that the sequence provided by the depositing laboratory may be theoretical/predicted or based on Sanger sequencing results. There may be discrepancies between sequencing results obtained by Addgene and the depositor sequence. If an Addgene verified sequence is not available, please contact before placing your order to request that our lab fully sequence the plasmid.
How to cite: pAc5.1B-lambdaN-HA-CePAN3_245-632_P was a gift from Elisa Izaurralde (Addgene plasmid # 147244 ; http://n2t.net/addgene:147244 ; RRID:Addgene_147244)
